Addgene plasmid #180340: pCMV_SEPT9_i1 S111F-msfGFP
Purpose: mammalian expression of human SEPT9_i1 S111F fused to monomeric superfolder GFP
Depositing lab: Manos Mavrakis. Depositing organization: CNRS UMR 7249, Institut Fresnel. Publication: Septin-microtubule association via a motif unique to the isoform 1 of septin 9 tunes stress fibers. Kuzmic M, Linares GC, Fialova JL, Iv F, Salaun D, Llewellyn A, Gomes M, Belhabib M, Liu Y, Asano K, Rodrigues M, Isnardon D, Tachibana T, Koenderink GH, Badache A, Mavrakis M, Verdier-Pinard P. J Cell Sci. 2021 Dec 2. pii: 273604. doi: 10.1242/jcs.258850. PubMed 34854883.
Backbone
  Vector backbone: pCMV
  Backbone manufacturer: Clontech
  Vector type: Mammalian Expression
Growth in bacteria
  Bacterial resistance: Kanamycin, 50 μg/mL
  Growth temperature: 37°C
  Growth strain: DH5alpha
  Copy number: High Copy
Gene/Insert
  Gene/Insert name: SEPTIN9_v1 (alt name: SEPT9_v1)
  Species: H. sapiens (human)
  Mutation: SEPT9_i1 S111F
  Entrez Gene: SEPTIN9 (a.k.a. AF17q25, MSF, MSF1, NAPB, PNUTL4, SEPT9, SINT1, SeptD1)
  Promoter: CMV
  Tag / fusion protein: msfGFP (C terminal on insert)
  Cloning method: Gibson Cloning
Terms and licenses: Academic/Nonprofit Terms; Industry Terms: Not Available to Industry
How to cite: pCMV_SEPT9_i1 S111F-msfGFP was a gift from Manos Mavrakis (Addgene plasmid # 180340 ; http://n2t.net/addgene:180340 ; RRID:Addgene_180340)
