[The description below was written by a language model from this plasmid's Addgene catalogue record and pLannotate feature annotations shown in this document.]
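Description:
pCMV_SEPT9_i1 S111F-msfGFP is a 6.4 kb mammalian expression plasmid built on a Clontech pCMV backbone. It drives expression of human septin 9 isoform 1 (encoded by SEPTIN9 transcript variant 1) carrying the S111F point mutation and fused at its C terminus to monomeric superfolder GFP. The fusion was assembled by Gibson cloning. It sits directly downstream of the human cytomegalovirus immediate early enhancer and promoter, which give strong constitutive transcription in most mammalian cell lines, and it is terminated by the SV40 polyadenylation signal. The automated annotation labels the fluorescent protein reading frame as moxGFP, a closely related Aequorea-derived monomeric variant. The catalogue entry identifies the tag as msfGFP, and the two calls most likely reflect sequence similarity rather than a discrepancy.

The plasmid is propagated at high copy in E. coli through a ColE1/pUC-type origin, and an f1 origin is also present. Selection relies on a single Tn5 aminoglycoside phosphotransferase (NeoR/KanR) gene placed behind tandem bacterial (bla) and SV40 early promoters and followed by the HSV TK polyadenylation signal. This arrangement confers kanamycin resistance in bacteria and allows G418 selection of stably transfected mammalian cells. The short large T antigen, ble and bGH poly(A) fragments in the feature table appear to be partial matches or backbone remnants, not functional elements.

The construct is intended for transient or stable expression of the fluorescently tagged mutant septin, so that its localisation can be imaged in cells. The associated publication concerns a motif unique to isoform 1 that mediates septin association with microtubules and influences stress fibers. The record does not itself state the effect of the S111F substitution.
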