Features (pLannotate 1.2.2; 14 found; start..end, strand, type, name):
     61..364     +  enhancer       CMV enhancer: human cytomegalovirus immediate early enhancer
    365..568     +  promoter       CMV promoter: human cytomegalovirus (CMV) immediate early promoter
    597..2354    +  CDS            SEPTIN9: SEPT9_HUMAN - Also known as KIAA0991, MSF, SEPT9. Experimental evidence at protein level: Swiss-Prot protein existence level 1. Filament-forming cytoskeletal GTPase (By similarity). May play a role in cytokinesis (Potential). May play a role in the internalization of 2 intracellular microbial pathogens, Listeria monocytogenes and Shigella flexneri. From Homo sapiens (Human).
   2352..3068    +  CDS            moxGFP: moxGFP is a basic (constitutively fluorescent) green fluorescent protein published in 2015, derived from Aequorea victoria. It is reported to be a rapidly-maturing monomer.
   3094..3178    +  CDS            large T antigen (fragment): large T antigen from SV40 (simian virus 40)
   3201..3322    +  polyA_signal   SV40 poly(A) signal: SV40 polyadenylation signal
   3356..3784    -  rep_origin     f1 ori (sequence partly withheld): f1 bacteriophage origin of replication; arrow indicates direction of (+) strand synthesis
   3811..3915    +  promoter       AmpR promoter: bla
   3917..4274    +  promoter       SV40 promoter: SV40 enhancer and early promoter
   4309..5103    +  CDS            NeoR/KanR: aminoglycoside phosphotransferase from Tn5; aph(3')-II (or nptII); confers resistance to neomycin, kanamycin, and G418 (Geneticin®)
   5124..5276    +  CDS            ble (fragment): BLE_KLEPN - Experimental evidence at protein level: Swiss-Prot protein existence level 1. Binding protein with a strong affinity to the bleomycin family of antibiotics. Binds to CL990; an antimitotic-antibiotic compound. From Klebsiella pneumoniae.
   5335..5382    +  polyA_signal   HSV TK poly(A) signal: herpes simplex virus thymidine kinase polyadenylation signal (Cole and Stacy, 1985)
   5473..5489    -  polyA_signal   bGH poly(A) signal (fragment): bovine growth hormone polyadenylation signal
   5711..6299    +  rep_origin     ori: high-copy-number ColE1/pMB1/pBR322/pUC origin of replication
>Addgene plasmid #180340 | pCMV_SEPT9_i1 S111F-msfGFP | addgene full sequence | sequence record 358055 | Addgene NGS Result
TAGTTATTAATAGTAATCAATTACGGGGTCATTAGTTCATAGCCCATATATGGAGTTCCGCGTTACATAA
CTTACGGTAAATGGCCCGCCTGGCTGACCGCCCAACGACCCCCGCCCATTGACGTCAATAATGACGTATG
TTCCCATAGTAACGCCAATAGGGACTTTCCATTGACGTCAATGGGTGGAGTATTTACGGTAAACTGCCCA
CTTGGCAGTACATCAAGTGTATCATATGCCAAGTACGCCCCCTATTGACGTCAATGACGGTAAATGGCCC
GCCTGGCATTATGCCCAGTACATGACCTTATGGGACTTTCCTACTTGGCAGTACATCTACGTATTAGTCA
TCGCTATTACCATGGTGATGCGGTTTTGGCAGTACATCAATGGGCGTGGATAGCGGTTTGACTCACGGGG
ATTTCCAAGTCTCCACCCCATTGACGTCAATGGGAGTTTGTTTTGGCACCAAAATCAACGGGACTTTCCA
AAATGTCGTAACAACTCCGCCCCATTGACGCAAATGGGCGGTAGGCGTGTACGGTGGGAGGTCTATATAA
GCAGAGCTGGTTTAGTGAACCGTCAGATCCGCTAGCATGAAGAAGTCTTACTCAGGAGGCACGCGGACCT
CCAGTGGCCGGCTCCGGAGGCTTGGTGACTCCAGTGGCCCAGCCTTAAAAAGATCTTTTGAGGTCGAGGA
GGTCGAGACACCCAACTCCACCCCACCCCGGAGGGTCCAGACTCCCCTACTCCGAGCCACTGTGGCCAGC
TCCACCCAGAAATTCCAGGACCTGGGCGTGAAGAACTCAGAACCCTCGGCCCGCCATGTGGACTCCCTAA
GCCAACGCTCCCCCAAGGCGTCCCTGCGGAGGGTGGAGCTCTCGGGCCCCAAGGCGGCCGAGCCGGTGTC
CCGGCGCACTGAGCTGTTCATTGACATCTCGTCCAAGCAGGTGGAGAACGCCGGGGCCATCGGCCCGTCC
CGGTTCGGGCTCAAGAGGGCCGAGGTGTTGGGCCACAAGACGCCAGAACCGGCCCCTCGGAGGACGGAGA
TCACCATCGTCAAACCCCAGGAGTCAGCCCACCGGAGGATGGAGCCCCCTGCCTCCAAGGTCCCCGAGGT
GCCCACTGCCCCTGCCACCGACGCAGCCCCCAAGAGGGTGGAGATCCAGATGCCCAAGCCTGCTGAGGCG
CCCACCGCCCCCAGCCCAGCCCAGACCTTGGAGAATTCAGAGCCTGCCCCTGTGTCTCAGCTGCAGAGCA
GGCTGGAGCCCAAGCCCCAGCCCCCTGTGGCTGAGGCTACACCCCGGAGCCAGGAGGCCACTGAGGCGGC
TCCCAGCTGCGTTGGCGACATGGCCGACACCCCCAGAGATGCCGGGCTCAAGCAGGCGCCTGCATCACGG
AACGAGAAGGCCCCGGTGGACTTCGGCTACGTGGGGATTGACTCCATCCTGGAGCAGATGCGCCGGAAGG
CCATGAAGCAGGGCTTCGAGTTCAACATCATGGTGGTCGGGCAGAGCGGCTTGGGTAAATCCACCTTAAT
CAACACCCTCTTCAAATCCAAAATCAGCCGGAAGTCGGTGCAGCCCACCTCAGAGGAGCGCATCCCCAAG
ACCATCGAGATCAAGTCCATCACGCACGATATTGAGGAGAAAGGCGTCCGGATGAAGCTGACAGTGATTG
ACACACCAGGGTTCGGGGACCACATCAACAACGAGAACTGCTGGCAGCCCATCATGAAGTTCATCAATGA
CCAGTACGAGAAATACCTGCAGGAGGAGGTCAACATCAACCGCAAGAAGCGCATCCCGGACACCCGCGTC
CACTGCTGCCTCTACTTCATCCCCGCCACCGGCCACTCCCTCAGGCCCCTGGACATCGAGTTTATGAAAC
GCCTGAGCAAGGTGGTCAACATCGTCCCTGTCATCGCCAAGGCGGACACACTCACCCTGGAGGAGAGGGT
CCACTTCAAACAGCGGATCACCGCAGACCTGCTGTCCAACGGCATCGACGTGTACCCCCAGAAGGAATTT
GATGAGGACTCGGAGGACCGGCTGGTGAACGAGAAGTTCCGGGAGATGATCCCATTTGCTGTGGTGGGCA
GTGACCACGAGTACCAGGTCAACGGCAAGAGGATCCTTGGGAGGAAGACCAAGTGGGGTACCATCGAAGT
TGAAAACACCACACACTGTGAGTTTGCCTACCTGCGGGACCTTCTCATCAGGACGCACATGCAGAACATC
AAGGACATCACCAGCAGCATCCACTTCGAGGCGTACCGTGTGAAGCGCCTCAACGAGGGCAGCAGCGCCA
TGGCCAACGGCGTGGAGGAGAAGGAGCCAGAAGCCCCAGAGATGGTGTCCAAGGGCGAGGAGCTGTTCAC
CGGCGTGGTGCCCATCCTGGTGGAGCTGGATGGCGACGTGAACGGCCACAAGTTCAGCGTGCGCGGCGAG
GGCGAGGGCGACGCCACCAACGGCAAGCTGACCCTGAAGTTCATCTGCACCACCGGCAAGCTGCCCGTGC
CCTGGCCCACCCTGGTGACCACCCTGACCTACGGCGTGCAGTGCTTCAGCCGCTACCCCGATCACATGAA
GCAGCACGATTTCTTCAAGAGCGCCATGCCCGAGGGCTACGTGCAGGAGCGCACCATCAGCTTCAAGGAT
GACGGCACCTACAAGACCCGCGCCGAGGTGAAGTTCGAGGGCGATACCCTGGTGAACCGCATCGAGCTGA
AGGGCATCGATTTCAAGGAGGATGGCAACATCCTGGGCCACAAGCTGGAGTACAACTTCAACAGCCACAA
CGTGTACATCACCGCCGATAAGCAGAAGAACGGCATCAAGGCCAACTTCAAGATCCGCCACAATGTGGAG
GATGGCTCCGTGCAGCTGGCCGATCACTACCAGCAGAACACCCCCATCGGCGACGGCCCAGTGCTGCTGC
CCGATAACCACTACCTGAGCACCCAGAGCAAGCTGTCCAAGGACCCCAACGAGAAGCGCGATCACATGGT
GCTGCTGGAGTTCGTGACCGCCGCCGGCATCACCCTGGGCATGGATGAGCTGTACAAGTGAGGATCCACC
GGATCTAGATAACTGATCATAATCAGCCATACCACATTTGTAGAGGTTTTACTTGCTTTAAAAAACCTCC
CACACCTCCCCCTGAACCTGAAACATAAAATGAATGCAATTGTTGTTGTTAACTTGTTTATTGCAGCTTA
TAATGGTTACAAATAAAGCAATAGCATCACAAATTTCACAAATAAAGCATTTTTTTCACTGCATTCTAGT
TGTGGTTTGTCCAAACTCATCAATGTATCTTAACGCGTAAATTGTAAGCGTTAATATTTTGTTAAAATTC
GCGTTAAATTTTTGTTAAATCAGCTCATTTTTTAACCAATAGGCCGAAATCGGCAAAATCCCTTATAAAT
CAAAAGAATAGACCGAGATAGGGT
[37 nt withheld, positions 3455-3491]
AAAGAACGTGGACTCCAACGTCAAAGG
[49 nt withheld, positions 3519-3567]
T
[91 nt withheld, positions 3569-3659]
G
[124 nt withheld, positions 3661-3784]
CAGGTGGCACTTTTCGGGGAAATGTGCGCGGAACCCCTATTTGTTTATTTTTCTAAATACATTCAAATAT
GTATCCGCTCATGAGACAATAACCCTGATAAATGCTTCAATAATATTGAAAAAGGAAGAGTCCTGAGGCG
GAAAGAACCAGCTGTGGAATGTGTGTCAGTTAGGGTGTGGAAAGTCCCCAGGCTCCCCAGCAGGCAGAAG
TATGCAAAGCATGCATCTCAATTAGTCAGCAACCAGGTGTGGAAAGTCCCCAGGCTCCCCAGCAGGCAGA
AGTATGCAAAGCATGCATCTCAATTAGTCAGCAACCATAGTCCCGCCCCTAACTCCGCCCATCCCGCCCC
TAACTCCGCCCAGTTCCGCCCATTCTCCGCCCCATGGCTGACTAATTTTTTTTATTTATGCAGAGGCCGA
GGCCGCCTCGGCCTCTGAGCTATTCCAGAAGTAGTGAGGAGGCTTTTTTGGAGGCCTAGGCTTTTGCAAA
GATCGATCAAGAGACAGGATGAGGATCGTTTCGCATGATTGAACAAGATGGATTGCACGCAGGTTCTCCG
GCCGCTTGGGTGGAGAGGCTATTCGGCTATGACTGGGCACAACAGACAATCGGCTGCTCTGATGCCGCCG
TGTTCCGGCTGTCAGCGCAGGGGCGCCCGGTTCTTTTTGTCAAGACCGACCTGTCCGGTGCCCTGAATGA
ACTGCAAGACGAGGCAGCGCGGCTATCGTGGCTGGCCACGACGGGCGTTCCTTGCGCAGCTGTGCTCGAC
GTTGTCACTGAAGCGGGAAGGGACTGGCTGCTATTGGGCGAAGTGCCGGGGCAGGATCTCCTGTCATCTC
ACCTTGCTCCTGCCGAGAAAGTATCCATCATGGCTGATGCAATGCGGCGGCTGCATACGCTTGATCCGGC
TACCTGCCCATTCGACCACCAAGCGAAACATCGCATCGAGCGAGCACGTACTCGGATGGAAGCCGGTCTT
GTCGATCAGGATGATCTGGACGAAGAGCATCAGGGGCTCGCGCCAGCCGAACTGTTCGCCAGGCTCAAGG
CGAGCATGCCCGACGGCGAGGATCTCGTCGTGACCCATGGCGATGCCTGCTTGCCGAATATCATGGTGGA
AAATGGCCGCTTTTCTGGATTCATCGACTGTGGCCGGCTGGGTGTGGCGGACCGCTATCAGGACATAGCG
TTGGCTACCCGTGATATTGCTGAAGAGCTTGGCGGCGAATGGGCTGACCGCTTCCTCGTGCTTTACGGTA
TCGCCGCTCCCGATTCGCAGCGCATCGCCTTCTATCGCCTTCTTGACGAGTTCTTCTGAGCGGGACTCTG
GGGTTCGAAATGACCGACCAAGCGACGCCCAACCTGCCATCACGAGATTTCGATTCCACCGCCGCCTTCT
ATGAAAGGTTGGGCTTCGGAATCGTTTTCCGGGACGCCGGCTGGATGATCCTCCAGCGCGGGGATCTCAT
GCTGGAGTTCTTCGCCCACCCTAGGGGGAGGCTAACTGAAACACGGAAGGAGACAATACCGGAAGGAACC
CGCGCTATGACGGCAATAAAAAGACAGAATAAAACGCACGGTGTTGGGTCGTTTGTTCATAAACGCGGGG
TTCGGTCCCAGGGCTGGCACTCTGTCGATACCCCACCGAGACCCCATTGGGGCCAATACGCCCGCGTTTC
TTCCTTTTCCCCACCCCACCCCCCAAGTTCGGGTGAAGGCCCAGGGCTCGCAGCCAACGTCGGGGCGGCA
GGCCCTGCCATAGCCTCAGGTTACTCATATATACTTTAGATTGATTTAAAACTTCATTTTTAATTTAAAA
GGATCTAGGTGAAGATCCTTTTTGATAATCTCATGACCAAAATCCCTTAACGTGAGTTTTCGTTCCACTG
AGCGTCAGACCCCGTAGAAAAGATCAAAGGATCTTCTTGAGATCCTTTTTTTCTGCGCGTAATCTGCTGC
TTGCAAACAAAAAAACCACCGCTACCAGCGGTGGTTTGTTTGCCGGATCAAGAGCTACCAACTCTTTTTC
CGAAGGTAACTGGCTTCAGCAGAGCGCAGATACCAAATACTGTTCTTCTAGTGTAGCCGTAGTTAGGCCA
CCACTTCAAGAACTCTGTAGCACCGCCTACATACCTCGCTCTGCTAATCCTGTTACCAGTGGCTGCTGCC
AGTGGCGATAAGTCGTGTCTTACCGGGTTGGACTCAAGACGATAGTTACCGGATAAGGCGCAGCGGTCGG
GCTGAACGGGGGGTTCGTGCACACAGCCCAGCTTGGAGCGAACGACCTACACCGAACTGAGATACCTACA
GCGTGAGCTATGAGAAAGCGCCACGCTTCCCGAAGGGAGAAAGGCGGACAGGTATCCGGTAAGCGGCAGG
GTCGGAACAGGAGAGCGCACGAGGGAGCTTCCAGGGGGAAACGCCTGGTATCTTTATAGTCCTGTCGGGT
TTCGCCACCTCTGACTTGAGCGTCGATTTTTGTGATGCTCGTCAGGGGGGCGGAGCCTATGGAAAAACGC
CAGCAACGCGGCCTTTTTACGGTTCCTGGCCTTTTGCTGGCCTTTTGCTCACATGTTCTTTCCTGCGTTA
TCCCCTGATTCTGTGGATAACCGTATTACCGCCATGCAT
